>Addgene plasmid #220788 | pRD503 | addgene full sequence | sequence record 437743 | Addgene NGS Result
ATCCGGATATAGTTCCTCCTTTCAGCAAAAAACCCCTCAAGACCCGTTTAGAGGCCCCAAGGGGTTATGC
TAGTTATTGCTCAGCGGTGGCAGCAGCCAACTCAGCTTCCTTTCGGGCTTTGTTAGCAGTTAAACATGAC
GTGCATACAGGGTTTTACGACCTTCTGCCTGTGCACGTTTAATTGCTTTTTCAACCAGGGCTTTAACTTC
TGCTTCCAGTGCATCATAAAATTCCGGACTAACACGCATTTCCGGATCAACGCTTTTCACGAATTCTTTC
ACTTTGCTCTTAACCAGCATTTCTGCCATATGTATATCTCCTTCTTAAAGTTAAACAAAATTATTTCTAG
AGGGGAATTGTTATCCGCTCACAATTCCCCTATAGTGAGTCGTATTAATTTCGCGGGATCGAGATCGATC
TCGATCCTCTACGCCGGACGCATCGTGGCCGGCATCACCGGCGCCACAGGTGCGGTTGCTGGCGCCTATA
TCGCCGACATCACCGATGGGGAAGATCGGGCTCGCCACTTCGGGCTCATGAGCGCTTGTTTCGGCGTGGG
TATGGTGGCAGGCCCCGTGGCCGGGGGACTGTTGGGCGCCATCTCCTTGCATGCACCATTCCTTGCGGCG
GCGGTGCTCAACGGCCTCAACCTACTACTGGGCTGCTTCCTAATGCAGGAGTCGCATAAGGGAGAGCGTC
GAGATCCCGGACACCATCGAATGGCGCAAAACCTTTCGCGGTATGGCATGATAGCGCCCGGAAGAGAGTC
AATTCAGGGTGGTGAATGTGAAACCAGTAACGTTATACGATGTCGCAGAGTATGCCGGTGTCTCTTATCA
GACCGTTTCCCGCGTGGTGAACCAGGCCAGCCACGTTTCTGCGAAAACGCGGGAAAAAGTGGAAGCGGCG
ATGGCGGAGCTGAATTACATTCCCAACCGCGTGGCACAACAACTGGCGGGCAAACAGTCGTTGCTGATTG
GCGTTGCCACCTCCAGTCTGGCCCTGCACGCGCCGTCGCAAATTGTCGCGGCGATTAAATCTCGCGCCGA
TCAACTGGGTGCCAGCGTGGTGGTGTCGATGGTAGAACGAAGCGGCGTCGAAGCCTGTAAAGCGGCGGTG
CACAATCTTCTCGCGCAACGCGTCAGTGGGCTGATCATTAACTATCCGCTGGATGACCAGGATGCCATTG
CTGTGGAAGCTGCCTGCACTAATGTTCCGGCGTTATTTCTTGATGTCTCTGACCAGACACCCATCAACAG
TATTATTTTCTCCCATGAAGACGGTACGCGACTGGGCGTGGAGCATCTGGTCGCATTGGGTCACCAGCAA
ATCGCGCTGTTAGCGGGCCCATTAAGTTCTGTCTCGGCGCGTCTGCGTCTGGCTGGCTGGCATAAATATC
TCACTCGCAATCAAATTCAGCCGATAGCGGAACGGGAAGGCGACTGGAGTGCCATGTCCGGTTTTCAACA
AACCATGCAAATGCTGAATGAGGGCATCGTTCCCACTGCGATGCTGGTTGCCAACGATCAGATGGCGCTG
GGCGCAATGCGCGCCATTACCGAGTCCGGGCTGCGCGTTGGTGCGGACATCTCGGTAGTGGGATACGACG
ATACCGAAGACAGCTCATGTTATATCCCGCCGTTAACCACCATCAAACAGGATTTTCGCCTGCTGGGGCA
AACCAGCGTGGACCGCTTGCTGCAACTCTCTCAGGGCCAGGCGGTGAAGGGCAATCAGCTGTTGCCCGTC
TCACTGGTGAAAAGAAAAACCACCCTGGCGCCCAATACGCAAACCGCCTCTCCCCGCGCGTTGGCCGATT
CATTAATGCAGCTGGCACGACAGGTTTCCCGACTGGAAAGCGGGCAGTGAGCGCAACGCAATTAATGTAA
GTTAGCTCACTCATTAGGCACCGGGATCTCGACCGATGCCCTTGAGAGCCTTCAACCCAGTCAGCTCCTT
CCGGTGGGCGCGGGGCATGACTATCGTCGCCGCACTTATGACTGTCTTCTTTATCATGCAACTCGTAGGA
CAGGTGCCGGCAGCGCTCTGGGTCATTTTCGGCGAGGACCGCTTTCGCTGGAGCGCGACGATGATCGGCC
TGTCGCTTGCGGTATTCGGAATCTTGCACGCCCTCGCTCAAGCCTTCGTCACTGGTCCCGCCACCAAACG
TTTCGGCGAGAAGCAGGCCATTATCGCCGGCATGGCGGCCCCACGGGTGCGCATGATCGTGCTCCTGTCG
TTGAGGACCCGGCTAGGCTGGCGGGGTTGCCTTACTGGTTAGCAGAATGAATCACCGATACGCGAGCGAA
CGTGAAGCGACTGCTGCTGCAAAACGTCTGCGACCTGAGCAACAACATGAATGGTCTTCGGTTTCCGTGT
TTCGTAAAGTCTGGAAACGCGGAAGTCAGCGCCCTGCACCATTATGTTCCGGATCTGCATCGCAGGATGC
TGCTGGCTACCCTGTGGAACACCTACATCTGTATTAACGAAGCGCTGGCATTGACCCTGAGTGATTTTTC
TCTGGTCCCGCCGCATCCATACCGCCAGTTGTTTACCCTCACAACGTTCCAGTAACCGGGCATGTTCATC
ATCAGTAACCCGTATCGTGAGCATCCTCTCTCGTTTCATCGGTATCATTACCCCCATGAACAGAAATCCC
CCTTACACGGAGGCATCAGTGACCAAACAGGAAAAAACCGCCCTTAACATGGCCCGCTTTATCAGAAGCC
AGACATTAACGCTTCTGGAGAAACTCAACGAGCTGGACGCGGATGAACAGGCAGACATCTGTGAATCGCT
TCACGACCACGCTGATGAGCTTTACCGCAGCTGCCTCGCGCGTTTCGGTGATGACGGTGAAAACCTCTGA
CACATGCAGCTCCCGGAGACGGTCACAGCTTGTCTGTAAGCGGATGCCGGGAGCAGACAAGCCCGTCAGG
GCGCGTCAGCGGGTGTTGGCGGGTGTCGGGGCGCAGCCATGACCCAGTCACGTAGCGATAGCGGAGTGTA
TACTGGCTTAACTATGCGGCATCAGAGCAGATTGTACTGAGAGTGCACCATTGCGGTGTGAAATACCGCA
CAGATGCGTAAGGAGAAAATACCGCATCAGGCGCTCTTCCGCTTCCTCGCTCACTGACTCGCTGCGCTCG
GTCGTTCGGCTGCGGCGAGCGGTATCAGCTCACTCAAAGGCGGTAATACGGTTATCCACAGAATCAGGGG
ATAACGCAGGAAAGAACATGTGAGCAAAAGGCCAGCAAAAGGCCAGGAACCGTAAAAAGGCCGCGTTGCT
GGCGTTTTTCCATAGGCTCCGCCCCCCTGACGAGCATCACAAAAATCGACGCTCAAGTCAGAGGTGGCGA
AACCCGACAGGACTATAAAGATACCAGGCGTTTCCCCCTGGAAGCTCCCTCGTGCGCTCTCCTGTTCCGA
CCCTGCCGCTTACCGGATACCTGTCCGCCTTTCTCCCTTCGGGAAGCGTGGCGCTTTCTCATAGCTCACG
CTGTAGGTATCTCAGTTCGGTGTAGGTCGTTCGCTCCAAGCTGGGCTGTGTGCACGAACCCCCCGTTCAG
CCCGACCGCTGCGCCTTATCCGGTAACTATCGTCTTGAGTCCAACCCGGTAAGACACGACTTATCGCCAC
TGGCAGCAGCCACTGGTAACAGGATTAGCAGAGCGAGGTATGTAGGCGGTGCTACAGAGTTCTTGAAGTG
GTGGCCTAACTACGGCTACACTAGAAGGACAGTATTTGGTATCTGCGCTCTGCTGAAGCCAGTTACCTTC
GGAAAAAGAGTTGGTAGCTCTTGATCCGGCAAACAAACCACCGCTGGTAGCGGTGGTTTTTTTGTTTGCA
AGCAGCAGATTACGCGCAGAAAAAAAGGATTTCAAGAAGATCCTTTGATCTTTTCTACGGGGTCTGACGC
TCAGTGGAACGAAAACTCACGTTAAGGGATTTTGGTCATGAACAATAAAACTGTCTGCTTACATAAACAG
TAATACAAGGGGTGTTATGAGCCATATTCAACGGGAAACGTCTTGCTCTAGGCCGCGATTAAATTCCAAC
ATGGATGCTGATTTATATGGGTATAAATGGGCTCGCGATAATGTCGGGCAATCAGGTGCGACAATCTATC
GATTGTATGGGAAGCCCGATGCGCCAGAGTTGTTTCTGAAACATGGCAAAGGTAGCGTTGCCAATGATGT
TACAGATGAGATGGTCAGACTAAACTGGCTGACGGAATTTATGCCTCTTCCGACCATCAAGCATTTTATC
CGTACTCCTGATGATGCATGGTTACTCACCACTGCGATCCCCGGGAAAACAGCATTCCAGGTATTAGAAG
AATATCCTGATTCAGGTGAAAATATTGTTGATGCGCTGGCAGTGTTCCTGCGCCGGTTGCATTCGATTCC
TGTTTGTAATTGTCCTTTTAACAGCGATCGCGTATTTCGTCTCGCTCAGGCGCAATCACGAATGAATAAC
GGTTTGGTTGATGCGAGTGATTTTGATGACGAGCGTAATGGCTGGCCTGTTGAACAAGTCTGGAAAGAAA
TGCATAAACTTTTGCCATTCTCACCGGATTCAGTCGTCACTCATGGTGATTTCTCACTTGATAACCTTAT
TTTTGACGAGGGGAAATTAATAGGTTGTATTGATGTTGGACGAGTCGGAATCGCAGACCGATACCAGGAT
CTTGCCATCCTATGGAACTGCCTCGGTGAGTTTTCTCCTTCATTACAGAAACGGCTTTTTCAAAAATATG
GTATTGATAATCCTGATATGAATAAATTGCAGTTTCATTTGATGCTCGATGAGTTTTTCTAAGAATTAAT
TCATGAGCGGATACATATTTGAATGTATTTAGAAAAATAAACAAATAGGGGTTCCGCGCACATTTCCCCG
AAAAGTGCCACCTAAATTGTAAGCGTTAATATTTTGTTAAAATTCGCGTTAAATTTTTGTTAAATCAGCT
CATTTTTTAACCAATAGGCCGAAATCGGCAAAATCCCTTATAAATCAAAAGAATAGACCGAGATAGGGT
[37 nt withheld, positions 5040-5076]
AAAGAACGTGGACTCCAACGTCAAAGG
[49 nt withheld, positions 5104-5152]
T
[91 nt withheld, positions 5154-5244]
G
[124 nt withheld, positions 5246-5369]
CCCATTCGCCA
Features (pLannotate 1.2.2; 17 found; start..end, strand, type, name):
     26..73      -  terminator     T7 terminator: transcription terminator for bacteriophage T7 RNA polymerase
     81..129     -  CDS            SET1 (fragment): solubility-enhancement tag derived from T7 phage gene 10B
    317..339     -  RBS            RBS: efficient ribosome binding site from bacteriophage T7 gene 10 (Olins and Rangwala, 1989)
    354..378     -  protein_bind   lac operator: The lac repressor binds to the lac operator to inhibit transcription in E. coli. This inhibition can be relieved by adding lactose or isopropyl-β-D-thiogalactopyranoside (IPTG). lac repressor encoded by lacI
    379..397     -  promoter       T7 promoter: promoter for bacteriophage T7 RNA polymerase
    423..702     +  CDS            TcR (fragment): tetracycline efflux protein; tet; confers resistance to tetracycline
    710..787     +  promoter       lacI promoter: lacI
    788..1870    +  CDS            lacI: lac repressor; lacI; The lac repressor binds to the lac operator to inhibit transcription in E. coli. This inhibition can be relieved by adding lactose or isopropyl-β-D-thiogalactopyranoside (IPTG).
   1883..1904    +  protein_bind   CAP binding site: CAP binding activates transcription in the presence of cAMP. E. coli catabolite activator protein
   1919..2210    +  CDS            TcR (fragment): tetracycline efflux protein; tet; confers resistance to tetracycline
   2282..2662    -  CDS            YPB1_ECOLX: Protein predicted: Swiss-Prot protein existence level 4. From Escherichia coli.
   2679..2870    +  CDS            rop: Rop protein, which maintains plasmids at low copy number; rop
   2972..3111    +  misc_feature   bom: basis of mobility region from pBR322
   3297..3885    -  rep_origin     ori: high-copy-number ColE1/pMB1/pBR322/pUC origin of replication
   4007..4822    +  CDS            KanR: aminoglycoside phosphotransferase; aph(3')-Ia; confers resistance to kanamycin in bacteria or G418 (Geneticin®) in eukaryotes
   4831..4888    -  promoter       AmpR promoter (fragment): bla
   4941..5369    -  rep_origin     f1 ori (sequence partly withheld): f1 bacteriophage origin of replication; arrow indicates direction of (+) strand synthesis
