[The description below was written by a language model from this plasmid's Addgene catalogue record and pLannotate feature annotations shown in this document.]
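Description:
pRD503 is a bacterial expression plasmid built on the pET30b backbone for overexpressing HTkC (also catalogued as TK1040), a protein from the archaeon Thermococcus kodakarensis, in E. coli. The associated work concerns histones and histone variants in prokaryotes. The insert is short, about 180 bp in a plasmid of roughly 5.4 kb, and was introduced by Gibson cloning.

Expression follows the standard pET arrangement. A T7 promoter followed directly by a lac operator drives transcription, a strong ribosome binding site from T7 gene 10 directs translation, and a T7 terminator closes the cassette. The insert itself is not annotated in the feature table, but the unannotated gap between the RBS and the terminator region is where it would sit. The plasmid carries its own lacI gene with its promoter, so the lac repressor keeps the T7/lac promoter off until it is relieved by IPTG or lactose. Transcription also requires a host that supplies T7 RNA polymerase. No affinity tags are annotated. The only hit near the cassette is a short fragment labelled as a solubility tag just upstream of the terminator, and the record does not say whether HTkC is expressed tagged or untagged.

Propagation relies on a ColE1/pBR322-type origin accompanied by rop and the bom region. The rop gene normally moderates copy number, although the catalogue lists the plasmid as high copy. Selection is by kanamycin through the aph(3')-Ia gene, and an f1 origin allows single-stranded DNA production. The tetracycline-resistance and AmpR promoter fragments are non-functional backbone remnants.
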