Addgene plasmid #220788: pRD503
Purpose: Overexpresses HTkC in E. coli cells
Depositing lab: Remus Dame. Depositing organization: Leiden University. Publication: Histones and histone variant families in prokaryotes. Schwab S, Hu Y, van Erp B, Cajili MKM, Hartmann MD, Hernandez Alvarez B, Alva V, Boyle AL, Dame RT. Nat Commun. 2024 Sep 11;15(1):7950. doi: 10.1038/s41467-024-52337-y. PubMed 39261503.
Backbone
  Vector backbone: pET30b
  Backbone size w/o insert (bp): 5204
  Total vector size (bp): 5384
  Vector type: Bacterial Expression
Growth in bacteria
  Bacterial resistance: Kanamycin, 50 μg/mL
  Growth temperature: 37°C
  Growth strain: DH5alpha
  Copy number: High Copy
Gene/Insert
  Gene/Insert name: HTkC (alt names: TK1040; Q5JDW7)
  Species: Thermococcus kodakarensis
  Insert size (bp): 180
  GenBank ID: TK_RS05120
  Promoter: T7 promotor
  Cloning method: Gibson Cloning
  Sequencing primers: 5′ TAATACGACTCACTATAGGG
Terms and licenses: Academic/Nonprofit Terms; Industry Terms: Not Available to Industry
Depositor comments: Please visit https://doi.org/10.1101/2023.06.01.543357 for bioRxiv preprint.
How to cite: pRD503 was a gift from Remus Dame (Addgene plasmid # 220788 ; http://n2t.net/addgene:220788 ; RRID:Addgene_220788)
